>Addgene plasmid #54278 | mEmerald-TFR-20 | depositor partial sequence | sequence record 84418 | insert sequence
GATCCGCTAGCGCTACCGGACTCAGATCTCGAGCGCCACCATGATGGATCAAGCTAGATCAGCATTCTCT
AACTTGTTTGGTGGAGAACCATTGTCATATACCCGGTTCAGCCTGGCTCGGCAAGTAGATGGCGATAACA
GTCATGTGGAGATGAAACTTGCTGTAGATGAAGAAGAAAATGCTGACAATAACACAAAGGCCAATGTCAC
AAAACCAAAAAGGTGTAGTGGAAGTATCTGCTATGGGACTATTGCTGTGATCGTCTTTTTCTTGATTGGA
TTTATGATTGGCTACTTGGGCTATTGTAAAGGGGTAGAACCAAAAACTGAGTGTGAGAGACTGGCAGGAA
CCGAGTCTCCAGTGAGGGAGGAGCCAGGAGAGGACTTCCCTGCAGCACGTCGCTTATATTGGGATGACCT
GAAGAGAAAGTTGTCGGAGAAACTGGACAGCACAGACTTCACCAGCACCATCAAGCTGCTGAATGAAAAT
TCATATGTCCCTCGTGAGGCTGGATCTCAAAAAGATGAAAATCTTGCGTTGTATGTTGAAAATCAATTTC
GTGAATTTAAACTCAGCAAAGTCTGGCGTGATCAACATTTTGTTAAGATTCAGGTCAAAGACAGCGCTCA
AAACTCGGTGATCATAGTTGATAAGAACGGTAGACTTGTTTACCTGGTGGAGAATCCTGGGGGTTATGTG
GCGTATAGTAAGGCTGCAACAGTTACTGGTAAACTGGTCCATGCTAATTTTGGTACTAAAAAAGATTTTG
AGGATTTATACACTCCTGTGAATGGATCTATAGTGATTGTCAGAGCAGGGAAAATCACCTTTGCAGAAAA
GGTTGCAAATGCTGAAAGCTTAAATGCAATTGGTGTGTTGATATACATGGACCAGACTAAATTTCCCATT
GTTAACGCAGAACTTTCATTCTTTGGACATGCTCATCTGGGGACAGGTGACCCTTACACACCTGGATTCC
CTTCCTTCAATCACACTCAGTTTCCACCATCTCGGTCATCAGGATTGCCTAATATACCTGTCCAGACAAT
CTCCAGAGCTGCTGCAGAAAAGCTGTTTGGGAATATGGAAGGAGACTGTCCCTCTGACTGGAAAACAGAC
TCTACATGTAGGATGGTAACCTCAGAAAGCAAGAATGTGAAGCTCACTGTGAGCAATGTGCTGAAAGAGA
TAAAAATTCTTAACATCTTTGGAGTTATTAAAGGCTTTGTAGAACCAGATCACTATGTTGTAGTTGGGGC
CCAGAGAGATGCATGGGGCCCTGGAGCTGCAAAATCCGGTGTAGGCACAGCTCTCCTATTGAAACTTGCC
CAGATGTTCTCAGATATGGTCTTAAAAGATGGGTTTCAGCCCAGCAGAAGCATTATCTTTGCCAGTTGGA
GTGCTGGAGACTTTGGATCGGTTGGTGCCACTGAATGGCTAGAGGGATACCTTTCGTCCCTGCATTTAAA
GGCTTTCACTTATATTAATCTGGATAAAGCGGTTCTTGGTACCAGCAACTTCAAGGTTTCTGCCAGCCCA
CTGTTGTATACGCTTATTGAGAAAACAATGCAAAATGTGAAGCATCCGGTTACTGGGCAATTTCTATATC
AGGACAGCAACTGGGCCAGCAAAGTTGAGAAACTCACTTTAGACAATGCTGCTTTCCCTTTCCTTGCATA
TTCTGGAATCCCAGCAGTTTCTTTCTGTTTTTGCGAGGACACAGATTATCCTTATTTGGGTACCACCATG
GACACCTATAAGGAACTGATTGAGAGGATTCCTGAGTTGAACAAAGTGGCACGAGCAGCTGCAGAGGTCG
CTGGTCAGTTCGTGATTAAACTAACCCATGATGTTGAATTGAAC
[444 nt withheld, positions 1865-2308]
GACAATGAGTTTTCAGAATTCGGCTCCACCGGCTCCACCGGCTCCACCGGCGCGGATCCACCGGTCGCCA
CCATGGTGAGCAAGGGCGAGGAGCTGTTCACCGGGGTGGTGCCCATCCTGGTCGAGCTGGACGGCGACGT
AAACGGCCACAAGTTCAGCGTGTCCGGCGAGGGCGAGGGCGATGCCACCTACGGCAAGCTGACCCTGAAG
TTCATCTGCACCACCGGCAAGCTGCCCGTGCCCTGGCCCACCCTCGTGACCACCTTGACCTACGGCGTGC
AGTGCTTCGCCCGCTACCCCGACCACATGAAGCAGCACGACTTCTTCAAGTCCGCCATGCCCGAAGGCTA
CGTCCAGGAGCGCACCATCTTCTTCAAGGACGACGGCAACTACAAGACCCGCGCCGAGGTGAAGTTCGAG
GGCGACACCCTGGTGAACCGCATCGAGCTGAAGGGCATCGACTTCAAGGAGGACGGCAACATCCTGGGGC
ACAAGCTGGAGTACAACTACAACAGCCACAAGGTCTATATCACCGCCGACAAGCAGAAGAACGGCATCAA
GGTGAACTTCAAGACCCGCCACAACATCGAGGACGGCAGCGTGCAGCTCGCCGACCACTACCAGCAGAAC
ACCCCCATCGGCGACGGCCCCGTGCTGCTGCCCGACAACCACTACCTGAGCACCCAGTCCAAGCTGAGCA
AAGACCCCAACGAGAAGCGCGATCACATGGTCCTGCTGGAGTTCGTGACCGCCGCCGGGATCACTCTCGG
CATGGACGAGCTGTACAAGTAAGCGGCCGCGACTCTAGATCATAATCAGCCATA
