>Addgene plasmid #54278 | mEmerald-TFR-20 | addgene partial sequence | sequence record 88935 | EGFP-N 5'-CGTCGCCGTCCAGCTCGACCAG-3'
CGCCCTTGCTCACCATGGTGGCGACCGGTGGATCCGCGCCGGTGGAGCCGGTGGAGCCGGTGGAGCCGAA
TTCTGAAAACTCATTGTC
[444 nt withheld, positions 89-532]
GTTCAATTCAACATCATGGGTTAGTTTAATCACGAACTGACCAGCGACCTCTGCAGCTGCTCGTGCCACT
TTGTTCAACTCAGGAATCCTCTCAATCAGTTCCTTATAGGTGTCCATGGTGGTACCCAAATAAGGATAAT
CTGTGTCCTCGCAAAAACAGAAAGAAACTGCTGGGATTCCAGAATATGCAAGGAAAGGGAAAGCAGCATT
GTCTAAAGTGAGTTTCTCAACTTTGCTGGCCCAGTTGCTGTCCTGATATAGAAATTGCCCAGTAACCGGA
TGCTTCACATTTTGCATTGTTTTCTCAATAAGCGTATACAACAGTGGGCTGGCAGAAACCTTGAAGTTGC
TGGTACCAAGAACCGCTTTATCCAGATTAATATAAGTGAAAGCCTTTAAATGCA
