[The description below was written by a language model from this plasmid's Addgene catalogue record.]
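Description:
mEmerald-TFR-20 is a mammalian expression plasmid that produces the human transferrin receptor (TFRC, also known as CD71 or TFR1) fused to the green fluorescent protein mEmerald. It is built on an mEmerald fluorescent-protein backbone of about 4.75 kb without the insert. The plasmid is maintained at high copy in E. coli under kanamycin selection, and it carries a neomycin resistance marker, so transfected mammalian cells can be selected with G418 when stable lines are wanted. No feature table accompanies the record, so the origin of replication and other backbone elements are not explicitly listed. The cloning method is recorded as unknown.

Expression of the fusion is driven by the CMV promoter, a strong constitutive promoter in most mammalian cell types. The listed 3′ sequencing primer suggests that an SV40 polyadenylation signal follows the open reading frame. According to the record, mEmerald is supplied by the backbone and sits at the C-terminal end of the receptor. The "20" in the name probably refers to the linker length between the two parts, but the record does not confirm this. mEmerald is a bright monomeric GFP derivative, with excitation recorded at 487 nm and emission at 509 nm, which suits standard GFP/FITC filter sets.

The stated purpose is localization. The tagged receptor serves as a fluorescent marker for the transferrin receptor in live or fixed cells. Because this receptor cycles between the plasma membrane and endosomes, such fusions are commonly used to follow clathrin-mediated endocytosis and recycling endosome traffic.
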