Addgene plasmid #54278: mEmerald-TFR-20
Purpose: Localization: Transferrin Receptor, Excitation: 487, Emission: 509
Depositing lab: Michael Davidson. Depositing organization: Florida State University, Tallahassee.
Backbone
  Vector backbone: mEmerald
  Backbone size w/o insert (bp): 4750
  Vector type: Mammalian Expression
  Selectable markers: Neomycin (select with G418)
Growth in bacteria
  Bacterial resistance: Kanamycin, 50 μg/mL
  Growth temperature: 37°C
  Growth strain: DH5alpha
  Copy number: High Copy
Gene/Insert
  Gene/Insert name: TFR (alt name: NM_003234)
  Species: H. sapiens (human)
  Entrez Gene: TFRC (a.k.a. CD71, IMD46, T9, TFR, TFR1, TR, TRFR, p90)
  Promoter: CMV
  Tag / fusion protein: mEmerald (C terminal on backbone)
  Cloning method: Unknown
  Sequencing primers: 5′ CMV-F; 3′ SV40pA-R
Terms and licenses: Academic/Nonprofit Terms; Industry Terms
Depositor comments: . Excitation = 487; Emission = 509. Localization data: Transferrin Receptor
How to cite: mEmerald-TFR-20 was a gift from Michael Davidson (Addgene plasmid # 54278 ; http://n2t.net/addgene:54278 ; RRID:Addgene_54278)
